>Addgene plasmid #208790 | pLVX-opto-hCaspase-1 | addgene full sequence | sequence record 412265 | Addgene NGS Result
TTGAGATCCTTTTTTTCTGCGCGTAATCTGCTGCTTGCAAACAAAAAAACCACCGCTACCAGCGGTGGTT
TGTTTGCCGGATCAAGAGCTACCAACTCTTTTTCCGAAGGTAACTGGCTTCAGCAGAGCGCAGATACCAA
ATACTGTTCTTCTAGTGTAGCCGTAGTTAGGCCACCACTTCAAGAACTCTGTAGCACCGCCTACATACCT
CGCTCTGCTAATCCTGTTACCAGTGGCTGCTGCCAGTGGCGATAAGTCGTGTCTTACCGGGTTGGACTCA
AGACGATAGTTACCGGATAAGGCGCAGCGGTCGGGCTGAACGGGGGGTTCGTGCACACAGCCCAGCTTGG
AGCGAACGACCTACACCGAACTGAGATACCTACAGCGTGAGCTATGAGAAAGCGCCACGCTTCCCGAAGG
GAGAAAGGCGGACAGGTATCCGGTAAGCGGCAGGGTCGGAACAGGAGAGCGCACGAGGGAGCTTCCAGGG
GGAAACGCCTGGTATCTTTATAGTCCTGTCGGGTTTCGCCACCTCTGACTTGAGCGTCGATTTTTGTGAT
GCTCGTCAGGGGGGCGGAGCCTATGGAAAAACGCCAGCAACGCGGCCTTTTTACGGTTCCTGGCCTTTTG
CTGGCCTTTTGCTCACATGTTCTTTCCTGCGTTATCCCCTGATTCTGTGGATAACCGTATTACCGCCTTT
GAGTGAGCTGATACCGCTCGCCGCAGCCGAACGACCGAGCGCAGCGAGTCAGTGAGCGAGGAAGCGGAAG
AGCGCCCAATACGCAAACCGCCTCTCCCCGCGCGTTGGCCGATTCATTAATGCAGCTGGCACGACAGGTT
TCCCGACTGGAAAGCGGGCAGTGAGCGCAACGCAATTAATGTGAGTTAGCTCACTCATTAGGCACCCCAG
GCTTTACACTTTATGCTTCCGGCTCGTATGTTGTGTGGAATTGTGAGCGGATAACAATTTCACACAGGAA
ACAGCTATGACCATGATTACGCCAAGCTCTAGCTAGAGGTCGACGGTAAACGCTAGCAATGTCAAGGCCT
CTCACTCTCTGATATTCATTTCTTTGCAAGTTATAAATACTGAATAATAAGATGACATGAACTACTACTG
CTAGAGATTTTCCACACTGACTAAAAGGGTCTGAGGGATCTCTAGTTACCAGAGTCACACAACAGACGGG
CACACACTACTTGAAGCACTCAAGGCAAGCTTTATTGAGGCTTAAGCAGTGGGTTCCCTAGTTAGCCAGA
GAGCTCCCAGGCTCAGATCTGGTCTAACCAGAGAGACCCAGTACAGGCAAAAAGCAGCTGCTTATATGCA
GGATCTGAGGGCTCGCCACTCCCCAGTCCCGCCCAGGCCACGCCTCCCTGGAAAGTCCCCAGCGGAAAGT
CCCTTGTAGCAAGCTCGATATCAGCAGTTCTTGAAGTACTCCGGATGCAGCTCTCGGGCCACGTGATGAA
ATGCTAGGCGGCTGTCAAACCTCCACTCTAACACTTCTCTCTCCGGGTCATCCATCCCATGCAGGCTCAC
AGGGTGTAACAAGCTGGTGTTCTCTCCTTTATTGGCCTCTTCTACCTTATCTGGCTCAACTGGTACTAGC
TTGTAGCACCATCCAAAGGTCAGTGGATATCTGACCCCTGGCCCTGGTGTGTAGTTCTGCTAATCAGGGA
AGTAGCCTTGTGTGTGGTAGATCCACAGATCAAGGATATCTTGTCTTCGTTGGGAGTGAATTAGCCCTTC
CAGTCCCCTCTTTTCTTTTAAAAAGTGGCTAAGATCTACAGCTGCCTTGTAAGTCATTGGTCTTAAAGGT
ACCTGAGGTGTGACTGGAAAACCCACCTCCTCCTCCTCTTGTGCTTCTAGCCAGGCACAATCAGCATTGG
TAGCTGCTGTATTGCTACTTGTGATTGCTCCATGTTTTTCTAGGTCTCGACTGCAGAATTAATTCCAGGC
GGGGAGGCGGCCCAAAGGGAGATCCGACTCGTCTGAGGGCGAAGGCGAAGACGCGGAAGAGGCCGCAGAG
CCGGCAGCAGGCCGCGGGAAGGAAGGTCCGCTGGATTGAGGGCCGAAGGGACGTAGCAGAAGGACGTCCC
GCGCAGAATCCAGGTGGCAACACAGGCGAGCAGCCATGGAAAGGACGTCAGCTTCCCCGACAACACCACG
GAATTGTCAGTGCCCAACAGCCGAGCCCCTGTCCAGCAGCGGGCAAGGCAGGCGGCGATGAGTTCCGCCG
TGGCAATAGGGAGGGGGAAAGCGAAAGTCCCGGAAAGGAGCTGACAGGTGGTGGCAATGCCCCAACCAGT
GGGGGTTGCGTCAGCAAACACAGTGCACACCACGCCACGTTGCCTGACAACGGGCCACAACTCCTCATAA
AGAGACAGCAACCAGGATTTATACAAGGAGGAGAAAATGAAAGCCATACGGGAAGCAATAGCATGATACA
AAGGCATTAAAGCAGCGTATCCACATAGCGTAAAAGGAGCAACATAGTTAAGAATACCAGTCAATCTTTC
ACAAATTTTGTAATCCAGAGGTTGATTGTTCCAGACGCGTTCAGGCACCGGGCTTGCGGGTCATGCACCA
GGTGCGCGGTCCTTCGGGCACCTCGACGTCGGCGGTGACGGTGAAGCCGAGCCGCTCGTAGAAGGGGAGG
TTGCGGGGCGCGGAGGTCTCCAGGAAGGCGGGCACCCCGGCGCGCTCGGCCGCCTCCACTCCGGGGAGCA
CGACGGCGCTGCCCAGACCCTTGCCCTGGTGGTCGGGCGAGACGCCGACGGTGGCCAGGAACCACGCGGG
CTCCTTGGGCCGGTGCGGCGCCAGGAGGCCTTCCATCTGTTGCTGCGCGGCCAGCCGGGAACCGCTCAAC
TCGGCCATGCGCGGGCCGATCTCGGCGAACACCGCCCCCGCTTCGACGCTCTCCGGCGTGGTCCAGACCG
CCACCGCGGCGCCGTCGTCCGCGACCCACACCTTGCCGATGTCGAGCCCGACGCGCGTGAGGAAGAGTTC
TTGCAGCTCGGTGACCCGCTCGATGTGGCGGTCCGGGTCGACGGTGTGGCGCGTGGCGGGGTAGTCGGCG
AACGCGGCGGCGAGGGTGCGTACGGCCCGGGGGACGTCGTCGCGGGTGGCGAGGCGCACCGTGGGCTTGT
ACTCGGTCATGGTCGCGTTTTGCAAAAGCCTAGGCCTCCAAAAAAGCCTCCTCACTACTTCTGGAATAGC
TCAGAGGCCGAGGCGGCCTCGGCCTCTGCATAAATAAAAAAAATTAGTCAGCCATGGGGCGGAGAATGGG
CGGAACTGGGCGGAGTTAGGGGCGGGATGGGCGGAGTTAGGGGCGGGACTATGGTTGCTGACTAATTGAG
ATGCATGCTTTGCATACTTCTGCCTGCTGGGGAGCCTGGGGACTTTCCACACCTGGTTGCTGACTAATTG
AGATGCATGCTTTGCATACTTCTGCCTGCTGGGGAGCCTGGGGACTTTCCACACCCTAACTGACACACAT
TCGCGCGTTTACCCGGGGAGCATGTCAAGGTCAAAATCGTCAAGAGCGTCAGCAGGCAGCATATCAAGGT
CAAAGTCGTCAAGGGCATCGGCTGGGAGCATGTCTAAGTCAAAATCGTCAAGGGCGTCGGTCGGCCCGCC
GCTTTCGCACTTTAGCTGTTTCTCCAGGCCACATATGATTAGTTCCAGGCCGAAAAGGAAGGCAGGTTCG
GCTCCCTGCCGGTCGAACAGCTCAATTGCTTGTTTCAGAAGTGGGGGCATAGAATCGGTGGTAGGTGTCT
CTCTTTCCTCTTTTGCTACTTGATGCTCCTGTTCCTCCAATACGCAGCCCAGTGTAAAGTGGCCCACGGC
GGACAGAGCGTACAGTGCGTTCTCCAGGGAGAAGCCTTGCTGACACAGGAACGCGAGCTGATTTTCCAGG
GTTTCGTACTGTTTCTCTGTTGGGCGGGTGCCGAGATGCACTTTAGCCCCGTCGCGATGTGAGAGGAGAG
CACAGCGGTATGACTTGGCGTTGTTCCGCAGAAAGTCTTGCCATGACTCGCCTTCCAGGGGGCAGGAGTG
GGTATGATGCCTGTCCAGCATCTCGATTGGCAGGGCATCGAGCAGGGCCCGCTTGTTCTTCACGTGCCAG
TACAGGGTAGGCTGCTCAACTCCCAGCTTTTGAGCGAGTTTCCTTGTCGTCAGGCCTTCGATACCGACTC
CATTGAGTAATTCCAGAGCAGAGTTTATGACTTTGCTCTTGTCCAGTCTAGACATGGTAATTCGATGATC
CCCCTGGGGAGAGAGGTCGGTGATTCGGTCAACGAGGGAGCCGACTGCCGACGTGCGCTCCGGAGGCTTG
CAGAATGCGGAACACCGCGCGGGCAGGAACAGGGCCCACACTACCGCCCCACACCCCGCCTCCCGCACCG
CCCCTTCCCGGCCGCTGCTCTCGGCGCGCCCTGCTGAGCAGCCGCTATTGGCCACAGCCCATCGCGGTCG
GCGCGCTGCCATTGCTCCCTGGCGCTGTCCGTCTGCGAGGGTACTAGTGAGACGTGCGGCTTCCGTTTGT
CACGTCCGGCACGCCGCGAACCGCAAGGAACCTTCCCGACTTAGGGGCGGAGCAGGAAGCGTCGCCGGGG
GGCCCACAAGGGTAGCGGCGAAGATCCGGGTGACGCTGCGAACGGACGTGAAGAATGTGCGAGACCCAGG
GTCGGCGCCGCTGCGTTTCCCGGAACCACGCCCAGAGCAGCCGCGTCCCTGCGCAAACCCAGGGCTGCCT
TGGAAAAGGCGCAACCCCAACCCCGTGGAATTATCACCTCGAGTTTACTCCCTATCAGTGATAGAGAACG
TATGAAGAGTTTACTCCCTATCAGTGATAGAGAACGTATGCAGACTTTACTCCCTATCAGTGATAGAGAA
CGTATAAGGAGTTTACTCCCTATCAGTGATAGAGAACGTATGACCAGTTTACTCCCTATCAGTGATAGAG
AACGTATCTACAGTTTACTCCCTATCAGTGATAGAGAACGTATATCCAGTTTACTCCCTATCAGTGATAG
AGAACGTATAAGCTTTGCTTATGTAAACCAGGGCGCCTATAAAAGAGTGCTGATTTTTTGAGTAAACTTC
AATTCCACAACACTTTTGTCTTATACCAACTTTCCGTACCACTTCCTACCCTCGTAAAGAATTATGGTGA
GCAAGGGCGAGGAGGATAACATGGCCATCATCAAGGAGTTCATGCGCTTCAAGGTGCACATGGAGGGCTC
CGTGAACGGCCACGAGTTCGAGATCGAGGGCGAGGGCGAGGGCCGCCCATACGAGGGCACCCAGACCGCC
AAGCTGAAGGTGACCAAGGGTGGCCCCCTGCCCTTCGCCTGGGACATCCTGTCCCCTCAGTTCATGTACG
GCTCCAAGGCCTACGTGAAGCACCCCGCCGACATCCCCGACTACTTGAAGCTGTCCTTCCCCGAGGGCTT
CAAGTGGGAGCGCGTGATGAACTTCGAGGACGGCGGCGTGGTGACCGTGACCCAGGACTCCTCCCTGCAG
GACGGCGAGTTCATCTACAAGGTGAAGCTGCGCGGCACCAACTTCCCCTCCGACGGCCCCGTAATGCAGA
AGAAGACCATGGGCTGGGAGGCCTCCTCCGAGCGGATGTACCCCGAGGACGGCGCCCTGAAGGGCGAGAT
CAAGCAGAGGCTGAAGCTGAAGGACGGCGGCCACTACGACGCTGAGGTCAAGACCACCTACAAGGCCAAG
AAGCCCGTGCAGCTGCCCGGCGCCTACAACGTCAACATCAAGTTGGACATCACCTCCCACAACGAGGACT
ACACCATCGTGGAACAGTACGAACGCGCCGAGGGCCGCCACTCCACCGGCGGCATGGACGAGCTGTACAA
GGGAGGAGGAGGAATGATGAAGATGGACAAAAAGACTATAGTTTGGTTTAGAAGAGACCTAAGGATTGAG
GATAATCCTGCATTAGCAGCAGCTGCTCACGAAGGATCTGTTTTTCCTGTCTTCATTTGGTGTCCTGAAG
AAGAAGGACAGTTTTATCCTGGAAGAGCTTCAAGATGGTGGATGAAACAATCACTTGCTCACTTATCTCA
ATCCTTGAAGGCTCTTGGATCTGACCTCACTTTAATCAAAACCCACAACACGATTTCAGCGATCTTGGAT
TGTATCCGCGTTACCGGTGCTACAAAAGTCGTCTTTAACCACCTCTATGATCCTGTTTCGTTAGTTCGGG
ACCATACCGTAAAGGAGAAGCTGGTGGAACGTGGGATCTCTGTGCAAAGCTACAATGGAGATCTATTGTA
TGAACCGTGGGAGATATACTGCGAAAAGGGCAAACCTTTTACGAGTTTCAATTCTTACTGGAAGAAATGC
TTAGATATGTCGATTGAATCCGTTATGCTTCCTCCTCCTTGGCGGTTGATGCCAATAACTGCAGCGGCTG
AAGCGATTTGGGCGTGTTCGATTGAAGAACTAGGGCTGGAGAATGAGGCCGAGAAACCGAGCAATGCGTT
GTTAACTAGAGCTTGGTCTCCAGGATGGAGCAATGCTGATAAGTTACTAAATGAGTTCATCGAGAAGCAG
TTGATAGATTATGCAAAGAACAGCAAGAAAGTTGTTGGGAATTCTACTTCACTACTTTCTCCGTATCTCC
ATTTCGGGGAAATAAGCGTCAGACACGTTTTCCAGTGTGCCCGGATGAAACAAATTATATGGGCAAGAGA
TAAGAACAGTGAAGGAGAAGAAAGTGCAGATCTTTTTCTTAGGGGAATCGGTTTAAGAGAGTATTCTCGG
TATATATGTTTCAACTTCCCGTTTACTCACGAGCAATCGTTGTTGAGTCATCTTCGGTTTTTCCCTTGGG
ATGCTGATGTTGATAAGTTCAAGGCCTGGAGACAAGGCAGGACCGGTTATCCGTTGGTGGATGCCGGAAT
GAGAGAGCTTTGGGCTACCGGATGGATGCATAACAGAATAAGAGTGATTGTTTCAAGCTTTGCTGTGAAG
TTTCTTCTCCTTCCATGGAAATGGGGAATGAAGTATTTCTGGGATACACTTTTGGATGCTGATTTGGAAT
GTGACATCCTTGGCTGGCAGTATATCTCTGGGAGTATCCCCGATGGCCACGAGCTTGATCGCTTGGACAA
TCCCGCGTTACAAGGCGCCAAATATGACCCAGAAGGTGAGTACATAAGGCAATGGCTTCCCGAGCTTGCG
AGATTGCCAACTGAATGGATCCATCATCCATGGGACGCTCCTTTAACCGTACTCAAAGCTTCTGGTGTGG
AACTCGGAACAAACTATGCGAAACCCATTGTAGACATCGACACAGCTCGTGAGCTACTAGCTAAAGCTAT
TTCAAGAACCCGTGGAGCACAGATCATGATCGGAGCAGCAGCCCGGGATCCACCGGTCGCCACCGGAGGA
GGAGGAGATCAAACATCTGGAAATTACCTTAATATGCAAGACTCTCAAGGAGTACTTTCTTCCTTTCCAG
CTCCTCAGGCAGTGCAGGACAACCCAGCTATGCCCACATCCTCAGGCTCAGAAGGGAATGTCAAGCTTTG
CTCCCTAGAAGAAGCTCAAAGGATATGGAAACAAAAGTCGGCAGAGATTTATCCAATAATGGACAAGTCA
AGCCGCACACGTCTTGCTCTCATTATCTGCAATGAAGAATTTGACAGTATTCCTAGAAGAACTGGAGCTG
AGGTTGACATCACAGGCATGACAATGCTGCTACAAAATCTGGGGTACAGCGTAGATGTGAAAAAAAATCT
CACTGCTTCGGACATGACTACAGAGCTGGAGGCATTTGCACACCGCCCAGAGCACAAGACCTCTGACAGC
ACGTTCCTGGTGTTCATGTCTCATGGTATTCGGGAAGGCATTTGTGGGAAGAAACACTCTGAGCAAGTCC
CAGATATACTACAACTCAATGCAATCTTTAACATGTTGAATACCAAGAACTGCCCAAGTTTGAAGGACAA
ACCGAAGGTGATCATCATCCAGGCCTGCCGTGGTGACAGCCCTGGTGTGGTGTGGTTTAAAGATTCAGTA
GGAGTTTCTGGAAACCTATCTTTACCAACTACAGAAGAGTTTGAGGATGATGCTGTTAAGAAAGCCCACA
TAGAGAAGGATTTTATCGCTTTCTGCTCTTCCACACCAGATAATGTTTCTTGGAGACATCCCACAATGGG
CTCTGTTTTTATTGGAAGACTCATTGAACATATGCAAGAATATGCCTGTTCCTGTGATGTGGAGGAAATT
TTCCGCAAGGTTCGATTTTCATTTGAGCAGCCAGATGGTAGAGCGCAGATGCCCACCACTGAAAGAGTGA
CTTTGACAAGATGTTTCTACCTCTTCCCAGGACATTAAAATTCCCGTATACACCGGTGCCGGCGGATCCA
GACCACCTCCCCTGCGAGCTAAGCTGGACAGCCAATGACGGGTAAGAGAGTGACATTTTTCACTAACCTA
AGACAGGAGGGCCGTCAGAGCTACTGCCTAATCCAAAGACGGGTAAAAGTGATAAAAATGTATCACTCCA
ACCTAAGACAGGCGCAGCTTCCGAGGGATTTGAGATCCAGACATGATAAGATACATTGATGAGTTTGGAC
AAACCAAAACTAGAATGCAGTGAAAAAAATGCCTTATTTGTGAAATTTGTGATGCTATTGCCTTATTTGT
AACCATTATAAGCTGCAATAAACAAGTTAAGTCGATAAACTGGATCTCTGCTGTCCCTGTAATAAACCCG
AAAATTTTGAATTTTTGTAATTTGTTTTTGTAATTCTTTAGTTTGTATGTCTGTTGCTATTATGTCTACT
ATTCTTTCCCCTGCACTGTACCCCCCAATCCCCCCTTTTCTTTTAAAGGCGATACCGTCGAGATCCGTTC
ACTAATCGAATGGATCTGTCTCTGTCTCTCTCTCCACCTTCTTCTTCTATTCCTTCGGGCCTGTCGGGTC
CCCTCGGGGTTGGGAGGTGGGTCTGAAACGATAATGGTGAATATCCCTGCCTAACTCTATTCACTATAGA
AAGTACAGCAAAAACTATTCTTAAACCTACCAAGCCTCCTACTATCATTATGAATAATTTTATATACCAC
AGCCAATTTGTTATGTTAAACCAATTCCACAAACTTGCCCATTTATCTAATTCCAATAATTCTTGTTCAT
TCTTTTCTTGCTGGTTTTGCGATTCTTCAATTAAGGAGTGTATTAAGCTTGTGTAATTGTTAATTTCTCT
GTCCCACTCCATCCAGGTCGTGTGATTCCAAATCTGTTCCAGAGATTTATTACTCCAACTAGCATTCCAA
GGCACAGCAGTGGTGCAAATGAGTTTTCCAGAGCAACCCCAAATCCCCAGGAGCTGTTGATCCTTTAGGT
ATCTTTCCACAGCCAGGATTCTTGCCTGGAGCTGCTTGATGCCCCAGACTGTGAGTTGCAACAGATGCTG
TTGCGCCTCAATAGCCCTCAGCAAATTGTTCTGCTGCTGCACTATACCAGACAATAATTGTCTGGCCTGT
ACCGTCAGCGTCATTGACGCTGCGCCCATAGTGCTTCCTGCTGCTCCCAAGAACCCAAGGAACAAAGCTC
CTATTCCCACTGCTCTTTTTTCTCTCTGCACCACTCTTCTCTTTGCCTTGGTGGGTGCTACTCCTAATGG
TTCAATTTTTACTACTTTATATTTATATAATTCACTTCTCCAATTGTCCCTCATATCTCCTCCTCCAGGT
CTGAAGATCAGCGGCCGGCCGCTTGCTGTGCGGTGGTCTTACTTTTGTTTTGCTCTTCCTCTATCTTGTC
TAAAGCTTCCTTGGTGTCTTTTATCTCTATCCTTTGATGCACACAATAGAGGGTTGCTACTGTATTATAT
AATGATCTAAGTTCTTCTGATCCTGTCTGAAGGGATGGTTGTAGCTGTCCCAGTATTTGTCTACAGCCTT
CTGATGTTTCTAACAGGCCAGGATTAACTGCGAATCGTTCTAGCTCCCTGCTTGCCCATACTATATGTTT
TAATTTATATTTTTTCTTTCCCCCTGGCCTTAACCGAATTTTTTCCCATCGCGATCTAATTCTCCCCCGC
TTAATACTGACGCTCTCGCACCCATCTCTCTCCTTCTAGCCTCCGCTAGTCAAAATTTTTGGCGTACTCA
CCAGTCGCCGCCCCTCGCCTCTTGCCGTGCGCGCTTCAGCAAGCCGAGTCCTGCGTCGAGAGAGCTCCTC
TGGTTTCCCTTTCGCTTTCAAGTCCCTGTTCGGGCGCCACTGCTAGAGATTTTCCACACTGACTAAAAGG
GTCTGAGGGATCTCTAGTTACCAGAGTCACACAACAGACGGGCACACACTACTTGAAGCACTCAAGGCAA
GCTTTATTGAGGCTTAAGCAGTGGGTTCCCTAGTTAGCCAGAGAGCTCCCAGGCTCAGATCTGGTCTAAC
CAGAGAGACCCAGTACAGGCAAAAAGCAGCTGCTTATATGCAGGATCTGAGGGCTCGCCACTCCCCAGTC
CCGCCCAGGCCACGCCTCCCTGGAAAGTCCCCAGCGGAAAGTCCCTTGTAGCAAGCTCGATATCAGCAGT
TCTTGAAGTACTCCGGATGCAGCTCTCGGGCCACGTGATGAAATGCTAGGCGGCTGTCAAACCTCCACTC
TAACACTTCTCTCTCCGGGTCATCCATCCCATGCAGGCTCACAGGGTGTAACAAGCTGGTGTTCTCTCCT
TTATTGGCCTCTTCTACCTTATCTGGCTCAACTGGTACTAGCTTGTAGCACCATCCAAAGGTCAGTGGAT
ATCTGACCCCTGGCCCTGGTGTGTAGTTCTGCTAATCAGGGAAGTAGCCTTGTGTGTGGTAGATCCACAG
ATCAAGGATATCTTGTCTTCTTTGGGAGTGAATTAGCCCTTCCAACTACTAAGTTTGTAGTACATATTTA
ACAAATACAATTTCTTTAAAATGAAAATAATTCAGAGGAATCACAGGTTTAGAGTAAATGAAACCACAGG
TAATTGGCAGTGGTAATAGGGTATGGGGTGGGAAGTTTGGGATGATTTTGGTTAGCTTGAGTTATCCAGT
TGATCCAGACATGATAAGATACATTGATGAGTTTGGACAAACCACAACTAGAATGCAGTGAAAAAAATGC
TTTATTTGTGAAATTTGTGATGCTATTGCTTTATTTGTAACCATTATAAGCTGCAATAAACAAGTTGATC
TCCCGATCCGTCGACGTCAGGTGGCACTTTTCGGGGAAATGTGCGCGGAACCCCTATTTGTTTATTTTTC
TAAATACATTCAAATATGTATCCGCTCATGAGACAATAACCCTGATAAATGCTTCAATAATATTGAAAAA
GGAAGAGTATGAGTATTCAACATTTCCGTGTCGCCCTTATTCCCTTTTTTGCGGCATTTTGCCTTCCTGT
TTTTGCTCACCCAGAAACGCTGGTGAAAGTAAAAGATGCTGAAGATCAGTTGGGTGCACGAGTGGGTTAC
ATCGAACTGGATCTCAACAGCGGTAAGATCCTTGAGAGTTTTCGCCCCGAAGAACGTTTTCCAATGATGA
GCACTTTTAAAGTTCTGCTATGTGGCGCGGTATTATCCCGTATTGACGCCGGGCAAGAGCAACTCGGTCG
CCGCATACACTATTCTCAGAATGACTTGGTTGAGTACTCACCAGTCACAGAAAAGCATCTTACGGATGGC
ATGACAGTAAGAGAATTATGCAGTGCTGCCATAACCATGAGTGATAACACTGCGGCCAACTTACTTCTGA
CAACGATCGGAGGACCGAAGGAGCTAACCGCTTTTTTGCACAACATGGGGGATCATGTAACTCGCCTTGA
TCGTTGGGAACCGGAGCTGAATGAAGCCATACCAAACGACGAGCGTGACACCACGATGCCTGTAGCAATG
GCAACAACGTTGCGCAAACTATTAACTGGCGAACTACTTACTCTAGCTTCCCGGCAACAATTAATAGACT
GGATGGAGGCGGATAAAGTTGCAGGACCACTTCTGCGCTCGGCCCTTCCGGCTGGCTGGTTTATTGCTGA
TAAATCTGGAGCCGGTGAGCGTGGGTCTCGCGGTATCATTGCAGCACTGGGGCCAGATGGTAAGCCCTCC
CGTATCGTAGTTATCTACACGACGGGGAGTCAGGCAACTATGGATGAACGAAATAGACAGATCGCTGAGA
TAGGTGCCTCACTGATTAAGCATTGGTAACTGTCAGACCAAGTTTACTCATATATACTTTAGATTGATTT
AAAACTTCATTTTTAATTTAAAAGGATCTAGGTGAAGATCCTTTTTGATAATCTCATGACCAAAATCCCT
TAACGTGAGTTTTCGTTCCACTGAGCGTCAGACCCCGTAGAAAAGATCAAAGGATCTTC
Features (pLannotate 1.2.2; 27 found; start..end, strand, type, name):
      1..589     +  rep_origin     ori: high-copy-number ColE1/pMB1/pBR322/pUC origin of replication
    772..864     +  CDS            lacI (fragment): lac repressor; lacI; The lac repressor binds to the lac operator to inhibit transcription in E. coli. This inhibition can be relieved by adding lactose or isopropyl-β-D-thiogalactopyranoside (IPTG).
    877..898     +  protein_bind   CAP binding site: CAP binding activates transcription in the presence of cAMP. E. coli catabolite activator protein
    913..943     +  promoter       lac promoter: promoter for the E. coli lac operon
    947..969     +  protein_bind   lac operator (fragment): The lac repressor binds to the lac operator to inhibit transcription in E. coli. This inhibition can be relieved by adding lactose or isopropyl-β-D-thiogalactopyranoside (IPTG). lac repressor encoded by lacI
   1119..1376    -  LTR            5' LTR (truncated): truncated 5' long terminal repeat (LTR) from HIV-1
   1424..1942    -  CDS            nef (fragment): NEF_HV1BR - Experimental evidence at protein level: Swiss-Prot protein existence level 1. Extracellular Nef protein targets CD4(+) T-lymphocytes for apoptosis by interacting with CXCR4 surface receptors (PubMed:14990729). From Human immunodeficiency virus type 1 group M subtype B (isolate BRU/LAI) (HIV-1).
   1959..2547    -  misc_feature   WPRE: woodchuck hepatitis virus posttranscriptional regulatory element
   2561..3160    -  CDS            PuroR: puromycin N-acetyltransferase; pac from Streptomyces alboniger; confers resistance to puromycin
   3169..3498    -  promoter       SV40 promoter: SV40 enhancer and early promoter
   3509..4255    -  CDS            Tet-On® 3G: modified rtTA protein that binds tightly to promoters containing the tet operator in the presence of doxycycline
   4274..4784    -  promoter       hPGK promoter: human phosphoglycerate kinase 1 promoter
   4801..5168    +  promoter       TRE3GS promoter: 3rd-generation Tet-responsive promoter that can be activated by binding of Tet-On® 3G, modified to eliminate binding sites for endogenous mammalian transcription factors
   5174..5881    +  CDS            mCherry: mCherry is a basic (constitutively fluorescent) red fluorescent protein published in 2004, derived from Discosoma sp.. It is reported to be a very rapidly-maturing monomer with low acid sensitivity.
   5897..7390    +  CDS            CRY2PHR: N-terminal photolyase homology region of Arabidopsis thaliana cryptochrome 2 binds to CIB1 upon exposure to blue light (Kennedy et al., 2010)
   7427..8365    +  CDS            CASP1 (fragment): CASP1_HUMAN - Also known as IL1BC, IL1BCE. Experimental evidence at protein level: Swiss-Prot protein existence level 1. [Isoform Epsilon]: Apoptosis inactive. From Homo sapiens (Human).
   8574..8708    -  polyA_signal   SV40 poly(A) signal: SV40 polyadenylation signal
   8752..8867    -  misc_feature   cPPT/CTS: central polypurine tract and central termination sequence of HIV-1 (lacking the first T)
   8882..8982    -  CDS            Rev (fragment): human immunodeficiency virus 1 (HIV-1) Rev protein; rev; enhances nuclear export of unspliced and incompletely spliced viral mRNAs
   9359..9592    -  misc_feature   RRE: The Rev response element (RRE) of HIV-1 allows for Rev-dependent mRNA export from the nucleus to the cytoplasm.
   9767..10105   -  CDS            HIV-1 gag (fragment): gag protein from human immunodeficiency virus 1; gag
  10089..10214   -  misc_feature   HIV-1 Ψ: packaging signal of human immunodeficiency virus type 1
  10261..10518   -  LTR            5' LTR (truncated): truncated 5' long terminal repeat (LTR) from HIV-1
  10566..10895   -  CDS            nef (fragment): NEF_HV1BR - Experimental evidence at protein level: Swiss-Prot protein existence level 1. Extracellular Nef protein targets CD4(+) T-lymphocytes for apoptosis by interacting with CXCR4 surface receptors (PubMed:14990729). From Human immunodeficiency virus type 1 group M subtype B (isolate BRU/LAI) (HIV-1).
  11062..11196   -  polyA_signal   SV40 poly(A) signal: SV40 polyadenylation signal
  11244..11348   +  promoter       AmpR promoter: bla
  11349..12209   +  CDS            AmpR: β-lactamase; bla; confers resistance to ampicillin, carbenicillin, and related antibiotics
