[The description below was written by a language model from this plasmid's Addgene catalogue record and pLannotate feature annotations shown in this document.]
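Description:
pLVX-opto-hCaspase-1 is an HIV-1-derived lentiviral vector on the pLVX backbone for doxycycline-inducible expression of a light-activatable human caspase-1 in mammalian cells. In bacteria it is maintained through a high-copy ColE1/pUC-type origin and selected with ampicillin (AmpR, β-lactamase). The viral portion carries the usual lentiviral transfer elements: two LTR regions (both annotated as truncated 5' LTRs with adjacent nef-derived sequence), the Ψ packaging signal with a gag fragment, the RRE for Rev-dependent nuclear export of the genomic RNA, cPPT/CTS, and a WPRE to boost transcript stability and expression.

The payload is an all-in-one Tet-On system arranged as two divergent units. On one strand, a TRE3GS promoter drives a single fusion of mCherry, the CRY2PHR photolyase homology region of Arabidopsis cryptochrome 2, and a segment of human CASP1 annotated as a fragment, so the table does not indicate a full-length coding sequence. An SV40 poly(A) signal lies downstream but is annotated on the opposite strand. On the other strand, the human PGK promoter expresses the Tet-On 3G transactivator, followed by an SV40 promoter driving puromycin N-acetyltransferase for selection of transduced cells.

Doxycycline therefore switches on the fusion protein, mCherry reports its expression and localisation, and the Cry2 module makes the caspase responsive to blue light. Cry2 is generally known to oligomerise under blue light, which would be expected to cluster and activate the caspase, although the record does not state the mechanism. According to the record and its associated publication title, the construct belongs to a set of optogenetic activators of apoptosis, necroptosis and pyroptosis. Caspase-1 is the protease classically associated with pyroptosis.
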