Addgene plasmid #208790: pLVX-opto-hCaspase-1
Purpose: Inducibly expresses human Caspase1, fused to light-activatable Cry2
Depositing lab: Petr Broz. Depositing organization: Universite de Lausanne (UNIL). Publication: Optogenetic activators of apoptosis, necroptosis, and pyroptosis. Shkarina K, Hasel de Carvalho E, Santos JC, Ramos S, Leptin M, Broz P. J Cell Biol. 2022 Jun 6;221(6). pii: 213145. doi: 10.1083/jcb.202109038. Epub 2022 Apr 14. PubMed 35420640.
Backbone
  Vector backbone: pLVX
  Vector type: Mammalian Expression, Lentiviral
  Selectable markers: Puromycin
Growth in bacteria
  Bacterial resistance: Ampicillin, 100 μg/mL
  Growth temperature: 30°C
  Growth strain: NEB Stable
  Copy number: High Copy
Gene/Insert
  Gene/Insert name: Caspase1
  Species: H. sapiens (human)
  Entrez Gene: CASP1 (a.k.a. ICE, IL1BC, P45)
  Tag / fusion protein: Cry2 mCherry
  Cloning method: Ligation Independent Cloning
  Sequencing primers: 5′ TTGGTCACCTTCAGCTTGG
Terms and licenses: Academic/Nonprofit Terms; Industry Terms: Not Available to Industry
How to cite: pLVX-opto-hCaspase-1 was a gift from Petr Broz (Addgene plasmid # 208790 ; http://n2t.net/addgene:208790 ; RRID:Addgene_208790)
